Addgene plasmid #147177: pETM-60-DmNot3_677-844_P
Purpose: Bacterial Expression of DmNot3_677-844
Depositing lab: Elisa Izaurralde. Depositing organization: Max Planck Institute for Developmental Biology.
Backbone
  Vector backbone: Unknown
  Vector type: Bacterial Expression
Growth in bacteria
  Bacterial resistance: Kanamycin, 50 μg/mL
  Growth temperature: 37°C
  Growth strain: DH5alpha
  Copy number: Low Copy
Gene/Insert
  Gene/Insert name: DmNot3_677-844 (alt names: leathal (2)NC136; CG8426)
  Species: D. melanogaster (fly)
  Entrez Gene: Not3 (a.k.a. Dmel_CG8426, CG8426, CNOT3, Dmel\CG8426, NOT3, NOT3.5, NOT3/5, l(2)NC136, not3, not3/5)
  Cloning method: Unknown
Terms and licenses: Academic/Nonprofit Terms; Industry Terms: Not Available to Industry
Depositor comments: sequence given by NCBI: NM_136332.2 Plasmids from this collection were made available to the research community and donated after the lab closed. Please note that the sequence provided by the depositing laboratory may be theoretical/predicted or based on Sanger sequencing results. There may be discrepancies between sequencing results obtained by Addgene and the depositor sequence. If an Addgene verified sequence is not available, please contact before placing your order to request that our lab fully sequence the plasmid.
How to cite: pETM-60-DmNot3_677-844_P was a gift from Elisa Izaurralde (Addgene plasmid # 147177 ; http://n2t.net/addgene:147177 ; RRID:Addgene_147177)
