[The description below was written by a language model from this plasmid's Addgene catalogue record and pLannotate feature annotations shown in this document.]
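Description:
pETM-60-DmNot3_677-844_P is a bacterial expression plasmid of about 7.3 kb for producing a C-terminal fragment (residues 677–844) of Drosophila melanogaster Not3 (CG8426), a subunit of the CCR4-NOT deadenylase complex. The catalogue lists the backbone as unknown, but the name and the annotated features indicate a pET-style pETM-60 vector. It replicates through a ColE1/pBR322-type origin accompanied by the bom site and the rop gene, which keeps copy number low and agrees with the low-copy listing. It is selected with kanamycin through an aph(3')-Ia KanR cassette. An f1 origin is also present, along with short remnants of a tetracycline resistance gene that are backbone leftovers rather than functional markers.

Expression is driven by a T7 promoter followed by a lac operator and the T7 gene 10 ribosome binding site. A plasmid-borne lacI gene supplies repressor, so transcription is IPTG-inducible in hosts that provide T7 RNA polymerase. The open reading frame begins with NusA, a highly soluble E. coli protein used as a solubility-enhancing fusion partner. NusA is followed by a 6xHis tag for affinity purification and a short match to a TEV-cleavage-containing tag, which suggests a protease site for removing the fusion partner. The Not3 fragment comes next; the annotation tool labelled it by homology to human CNOT3, but the record specifies the fly sequence. A further His-tag sequence lies downstream of the insert, but the table does not show whether it is translated in frame. A short SET1-like match and the T7 terminator follow it. The record gives the purpose only as bacterial expression of this fragment and does not explain the "_P" suffix.
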