Features (pLannotate 1.2.2; 22 found; start..end, strand, type, name):
     12..467     +  rep_origin     f1 ori (sequence partly withheld): f1 bacteriophage origin of replication; arrow indicates direction of (+) strand synthesis
    494..551     +  promoter       AmpR promoter (fragment): bla
    560..1375    -  CDS            KanR: aminoglycoside phosphotransferase; aph(3')-Ia; confers resistance to kanamycin in bacteria or G418 (Geneticin®) in eukaryotes
   1497..2085    +  rep_origin     ori: high-copy-number ColE1/pMB1/pBR322/pUC origin of replication
   2271..2413    -  misc_feature   bom: basis of mobility region from pBR322
   2515..2706    -  CDS            rop: Rop protein, which maintains plasmids at low copy number; rop
   2723..3103    +  CDS            YPB1_ECOLX: Protein predicted: Swiss-Prot protein existence level 4. From Escherichia coli.
   3175..3466    -  CDS            TcR (fragment): tetracycline efflux protein; tet; confers resistance to tetracycline
   3481..3502    -  protein_bind   CAP binding site: CAP binding activates transcription in the presence of cAMP. E. coli catabolite activator protein
   3515..4597    -  CDS            lacI: lac repressor; lacI; The lac repressor binds to the lac operator to inhibit transcription in E. coli. This inhibition can be relieved by adding lactose or isopropyl-β-D-thiogalactopyranoside (IPTG).
   4598..4675    -  promoter       lacI promoter: lacI
   4683..4962    -  CDS            TcR (fragment): tetracycline efflux protein; tet; confers resistance to tetracycline
   4984..5002    +  promoter       T7 promoter: promoter for bacteriophage T7 RNA polymerase
   5003..5027    +  protein_bind   lac operator: The lac repressor binds to the lac operator to inhibit transcription in E. coli. This inhibition can be relieved by adding lactose or isopropyl-β-D-thiogalactopyranoside (IPTG). lac repressor encoded by lacI
   5042..5064    +  RBS            RBS: efficient ribosome binding site from bacteriophage T7 gene 10 (Olins and Rangwala, 1989)
   5074..6552    +  CDS            NusA: transcription elongation protein (N utilization substance protein A); nusA; highly soluble in E. coli
   6568..6585    +  CDS            7xHis (fragment): 6xHis affinity tag
   6592..6614    +  CDS            capTEV™ (fragment): composite tag for in vivo biotinylation, TEV protease cleavage, and 6xHis tagging
   6631..7122    +  CDS            CNOT3 (fragment): CNOT3_HUMAN - Also known as KIAA0691, LENG2, NOT3. Experimental evidence at protein level: Swiss-Prot protein existence level 1. Component of the CCR4-NOT complex which is one of the major cellular mRNA deadenylases and is linked to various cellular processes including bulk mRNA degradation, miRNA-mediated repression, translational repression during translational initiation and general transcription regulation. Additional complex functions may be a consequence of its influence on mRNA expression. May be involved in metabolic regulation; may be involved in recruitment of the CCR4-NOT complex to
   7135..7152    +  CDS            9xHis (fragment): 9xHis affinity tag
   7162..7211    +  CDS            SET1 (fragment): solubility-enhancement tag derived from T7 phage gene 10B
   7219..7266    +  terminator     T7 terminator: transcription terminator for bacteriophage T7 RNA polymerase
>Addgene plasmid #147177 | pETM-60-DmNot3_677-844_P | depositor full sequence | sequence record 289624 | Full Sequence
TGGCGAATGGG
[124 nt withheld, positions 12-135]
C
[91 nt withheld, positions 137-227]
A
[49 nt withheld, positions 229-277]
CCTTTGACGTTGGAGTCCACGTTCTTT
[37 nt withheld, positions 305-341]
ACCCTATCTCGGTCTATTCTTTTGATTTATAAGGGATTTTGCCGATTTCGGCCTATTGGTTAAAAAATGA
GCTGATTTAACAAAAATTTAACGCGAATTTTAACAAAATATTAACGTTTACAATTTCAGGTGGCACTTTT
CGGGGAAATGTGCGCGGAACCCCTATTTGTTTATTTTTCTAAATACATTCAAATATGTATCCGCTCATGA
ATTAATTCTTAGAAAAACTCATCGAGCATCAAATGAAACTGCAATTTATTCATATCAGGATTATCAATAC
CATATTTTTGAAAAAGCCGTTTCTGTAATGAAGGAGAAAACTCACCGAGGCAGTTCCATAGGATGGCAAG
ATCCTGGTATCGGTCTGCGATTCCGACTCGTCCAACATCAATACAACCTATTAATTTCCCCTCGTCAAAA
ATAAGGTTATCAAGTGAGAAATCACCATGAGTGACGACTGAATCCGGTGAGAATGGCAAAAGTTTATGCA
TTTCTTTCCAGACTTGTTCAACAGGCCAGCCATTACGCTCGTCATCAAAATCACTCGCATCAACCAAACC
GTTATTCATTCGTGATTGCGCCTGAGCGAGACGAAATACGCGATCGCTGTTAAAAGGACAATTACAAACA
GGAATCGAATGCAACCGGCGCAGGAACACTGCCAGCGCATCAACAATATTTTCACCTGAATCAGGATATT
CTTCTAATACCTGGAATGCTGTTTTCCCGGGGATCGCAGTGGTGAGTAACCATGCATCATCAGGAGTACG
GATAAAATGCTTGATGGTCGGAAGAGGCATAAATTCCGTCAGCCAGTTTAGTCTGACCATCTCATCTGTA
ACATCATTGGCAACGCTACCTTTGCCATGTTTCAGAAACAACTCTGGCGCATCGGGCTTCCCATACAATC
GATAGATTGTCGCACCTGATTGCCCGACATTATCGCGAGCCCATTTATACCCATATAAATCAGCATCCAT
GTTGGAATTTAATCGCGGCCTAGAGCAAGACGTTTCCCGTTGAATATGGCTCATAACACCCCTTGTATTA
CTGTTTATGTAAGCAGACAGTTTTATTGTTCATGACCAAAATCCCTTAACGTGAGTTTTCGTTCCACTGA
GCGTCAGACCCCGTAGAAAAGATCAAAGGATCTTCTTGAGATCCTTTTTTTCTGCGCGTAATCTGCTGCT
TGCAAACAAAAAAACCACCGCTACCAGCGGTGGTTTGTTTGCCGGATCAAGAGCTACCAACTCTTTTTCC
GAAGGTAACTGGCTTCAGCAGAGCGCAGATACCAAATACTGTCCTTCTAGTGTAGCCGTAGTTAGGCCAC
CACTTCAAGAACTCTGTAGCACCGCCTACATACCTCGCTCTGCTAATCCTGTTACCAGTGGCTGCTGCCA
GTGGCGATAAGTCGTGTCTTACCGGGTTGGACTCAAGACGATAGTTACCGGATAAGGCGCAGCGGTCGGG
CTGAACGGGGGGTTCGTGCACACAGCCCAGCTTGGAGCGAACGACCTACACCGAACTGAGATACCTACAG
CGTGAGCTATGAGAAAGCGCCACGCTTCCCGAAGGGAGAAAGGCGGACAGGTATCCGGTAAGCGGCAGGG
TCGGAACAGGAGAGCGCACGAGGGAGCTTCCAGGGGGAAACGCCTGGTATCTTTATAGTCCTGTCGGGTT
TCGCCACCTCTGACTTGAGCGTCGATTTTTGTGATGCTCGTCAGGGGGGCGGAGCCTATGGAAAAACGCC
AGCAACGCGGCCTTTTTACGGTTCCTGGCCTTTTGCTGGCCTTTTGCTCACATGTTCTTTCCTGCGTTAT
CCCCTGATTCTGTGGATAACCGTATTACCGCCTTTGAGTGAGCTGATACCGCTCGCCGCAGCCGAACGAC
CGAGCGCAGCGAGTCAGTGAGCGAGGAAGCGGAAGAGCGCCTGATGCGGTATTTTCTCCTTACGCATCTG
TGCGGTATTTCACACCGCATATATGGTGCACTCTCAGTACAATCTGCTCTGATGCCGCATAGTTAAGCCA
GTATACACTCCGCTATCGCTACGTGACTGGGTCATGGCTGCGCCCCGACACCCGCCAACACCCGCTGACG
CGCCCTGACGGGCTTGTCTGCTCCCGGCATCCGCTTACAGACAAGCTGTGACCGTCTCCGGGAGCTGCAT
GTGTCAGAGGTTTTCACCGTCATCACCGAAACGCGCGAGGCAGCTGCGGTAAAGCTCATCAGCGTGGTCG
TGAAGCGATTCACAGATGTCTGCCTGTTCATCCGCGTCCAGCTCGTTGAGTTTCTCCAGAAGCGTTAATG
TCTGGCTTCTGATAAAGCGGGCCATGTTAAGGGCGGTTTTTTCCTGTTTGGTCACTGATGCCTCCGTGTA
AGGGGGATTTCTGTTCATGGGGGTAATGATACCGATGAAACGAGAGAGGATGCTCACGATACGGGTTACT
GATGATGAACATGCCCGGTTACTGGAACGTTGTGAGGGTAAACAACTGGCGGTATGGATGCGGCGGGACC
AGAGAAAAATCACTCAGGGTCAATGCCAGCGCTTCGTTAATACAGATGTAGGTGTTCCACAGGGTAGCCA
GCAGCATCCTGCGATGCAGATCCGGAACATAATGGTGCAGGGCGCTGACTTCCGCGTTTCCAGACTTTAC
GAAACACGGAAACCGAAGACCATTCATGTTGTTGCTCAGGTCGCAGACGTTTTGCAGCAGCAGTCGCTTC
ACGTTCGCTCGCGTATCGGTGATTCATTCTGCTAACCAGTAAGGCAACCCCGCCAGCCTAGCCGGGTCCT
CAACGACAGGAGCACGATCATGCGCACCCGTGGGGCCGCCATGCCGGCGATAATGGCCTGCTTCTCGCCG
AAACGTTTGGTGGCGGGACCAGTGACGAAGGCTTGAGCGAGGGCGTGCAAGATTCCGAATACCGCAAGCG
ACAGGCCGATCATCGTCGCGCTCCAGCGAAAGCGGTCCTCGCCGAAAATGACCCAGAGCGCTGCCGGCAC
CTGTCCTACGAGTTGCATGATAAAGAAGACAGTCATAAGTGCGGCGACGATAGTCATGCCCCGCGCCCAC
CGGAAGGAGCTGACTGGGTTGAAGGCTCTCAAGGGCATCGGTCGAGATCCCGGTGCCTAATGAGTGAGCT
AACTTACATTAATTGCGTTGCGCTCACTGCCCGCTTTCCAGTCGGGAAACCTGTCGTGCCAGCTGCATTA
ATGAATCGGCCAACGCGCGGGGAGAGGCGGTTTGCGTATTGGGCGCCAGGGTGGTTTTTCTTTTCACCAG
TGAGACGGGCAACAGCTGATTGCCCTTCACCGCCTGGCCCTGAGAGAGTTGCAGCAAGCGGTCCACGCTG
GTTTGCCCCAGCAGGCGAAAATCCTGTTTGATGGTGGTTAACGGCGGGATATAACATGAGCTGTCTTCGG
TATCGTCGTATCCCACTACCGAGATATCCGCACCAACGCGCAGCCCGGACTCGGTAATGGCGCGCATTGC
GCCCAGCGCCATCTGATCGTTGGCAACCAGCATCGCAGTGGGAACGATGCCCTCATTCAGCATTTGCATG
GTTTGTTGAAAACCGGACATGGCACTCCAGTCGCCTTCCCGTTCCGCTATCGGCTGAATTTGATTGCGAG
TGAGATATTTATGCCAGCCAGCCAGACGCAGACGCGCCGAGACAGAACTTAATGGGCCCGCTAACAGCGC
GATTTGCTGGTGACCCAATGCGACCAGATGCTCCACGCCCAGTCGCGTACCGTCTTCATGGGAGAAAATA
ATACTGTTGATGGGTGTCTGGTCAGAGACATCAAGAAATAACGCCGGAACATTAGTGCAGGCAGCTTCCA
CAGCAATGGCATCCTGGTCATCCAGCGGATAGTTAATGATCAGCCCACTGACGCGTTGCGCGAGAAGATT
GTGCACCGCCGCTTTACAGGCTTCGACGCCGCTTCGTTCTACCATCGACACCACCACGCTGGCACCCAGT
TGATCGGCGCGAGATTTAATCGCCGCGACAATTTGCGACGGCGCGTGCAGGGCCAGACTGGAGGTGGCAA
CGCCAATCAGCAACGACTGTTTGCCCGCCAGTTGTTGTGCCACGCGGTTGGGAATGTAATTCAGCTCCGC
CATCGCCGCTTCCACTTTTTCCCGCGTTTTCGCAGAAACGTGGCTGGCCTGGTTCACCACGCGGGAAACG
GTCTGATAAGAGACACCGGCATACTCTGCGACATCGTATAACGTTACTGGTTTCACATTCACCACCCTGA
ATTGACTCTCTTCCGGGCGCTATCATGCCATACCGCGAAAGGTTTTGCGCCATTCGATGGTGTCCGGGAT
CTCGACGCTCTCCCTTATGCGACTCCTGCATTAGGAAGCAGCCCAGTAGTAGGTTGAGGCCGTTGAGCAC
CGCCGCCGCAAGGAATGGTGCATGCAAGGAGATGGCGCCCAACAGTCCCCCGGCCACGGGGCCTGCCACC
ATACCCACGCCGAAACAAGCGCTCATGAGCCCGAAGTGGCGAGCCCGATCTTCCCCATCGGTGATGTCGG
CGATATAGGCGCCAGCAACCGCACCTGTGGCGCCGGTGATGCCGGCCACGATGCGTCCGGCGTAGAGGAT
CGAGATCTCGATCCCGCGAAATTAATACGACTCACTATAGGGGAATTGTGAGCGGATAACAATTCCCCTC
TAGAAATAATTTTGTTTAACTTTAAGAAGGAGATATACCATGAAAGAAATTTTGGCTGTAGTTGAAGCCG
TATCCAATGAAAAGGCGCTACCTCGCGAGAAGATTTTCGAAGCATTGGAAAGCGCGCTGGCGACAGCAAC
AAAGAAAAAATATGAACAAGAGATCGACGTCCGCGTACAGATCGATCGCAAAAGCGGTGATTTTGACACT
TTCCGTCGCTGGTTAGTTGTTGATGAAGTCACCCAGCCGACCAAGGAAATCACCCTTGAAGCCGCACGTT
ATGAAGATGAAAGCCTGAACCTGGGCGATTACGTTGAAGATCAGATTGAGTCTGTTACCTTTGACCGTAT
CACTACCCAGACGGCAAAACAGGTTATCGTGCAGAAAGTGCGTGAAGCCGAACGTGCGATGGTGGTTGAT
CAGTTCCGTGAACACGAAGGTGAAATCATCACCGGCGTGGTGAAAAAAGTAAACCGCGACAACATCTCTC
TGGATCTGGGCAACAACGCTGAAGCCGTGATCCTGCGCGAAGATATGCTGCCGCGTGAAAACTTCCGCCC
TGGCGACCGCGTTCGTGGCGTGCTCTATTCCGTTCGCCCGGAAGCGCGTGGCGCGCAACTGTTCGTCACT
CGTTCCAAGCCGGAAATGCTGATCGAACTGTTCCGTATTGAAGTGCCAGAAATCGGCGAAGAAGTGATTG
AAATTAAAGCAGCGGCTCGCGATCCGGGTTCTCGTGCGAAAATCGCGGTGAAAACCAACGATAAACGTAT
CGATCCGGTAGGTGCTTGCGTAGGTATGCGTGGCGCGCGTGTTCAGGCGGTGTCTACTGAACTGGGTGGC
GAGCGTATCGATATCGTCCTGTGGGATGATAACCCGGCGCAGTTCGTGATTAACGCAATGGCACCGGCAG
ACGTTGCTTCTATCGTGGTGGATGAAGATAAACACACTATGGACATCGCCGTTGAAGCCGGTAATCTGGC
GCAGGCGATTGGCCGTAACGGTCAGAACGTGCGTCTGGCTTCGCAACTGAGCGGTTGGGAACTCAACGTG
ATGACCGTTGACGACCTGCAAGCTAAGCATCAGGCGGAAGCGCACGCAGCGATCGACACCTTCACCAAAT
ATCTCGACATCGACGAAGACTTCGCGACTGTTCTGGTAGAAGAAGGCTTCTCGACGCTGGAAGAATTGGC
CTATGTGCCGATGAAAGAGCTGTTGGAAATCGAAGGCCTTGATGAGCCGACCGTTGAAGCACTGCGCGAG
CGTGCTAAAAATGCACTGGCCACCATTGCACAGGCCCAGGAAGAAAGCCTCGGTGATAACAAACCGGCTG
ACGATCTGCTGAACCTTGAAGGGGTAGATCGTGATTTGGCATTCAAACTGGCCGCCCGTGGCGTTTGTAC
GCTGGAAGATCTCGCCGAACAGGGCATTGATGATCTGGCTGATATCGAAGGGTTGACCGACGAAAAAGCC
GGAGCACTGATTATGGCTGCCCGTAATATTTGCTGGTTCGGTGACGAAGCGACTAGTGGTTCTGGTCATC
ACCATCACCATCACTCCGCGGGTGAGAATCTTTATTTTCAGGGCGCACATATGGCCACGACGGAAGCGCA
CATTCCCACACTGCTTGGTGTGACACCACTTGGGCCAACACCACTTCAAAAGGAGCACCAAATGCAGTTC
CAAATGATGGAAGCTGCCTACTATCACCTGCCACAGCCTATGGACACGGAAAAGCTACAAACGTACTTTC
ATCGCGCACCAGTGCTCACGCCATCGCACTATCCCCAGGCACAGATGCCAATATATGATACAGTTGAGTT
TTATCAACGACTCTCAACGGAGACCCTTTTTTTTGTGTTCTACTATATGGAGGGCTCCAAGGCCCAGTAT
CTAGCGGCCAAGGCCTTAAAAAAGCAGAGCTGGCGTTTCCACACAAAGTATATGATGTGGTTTCAAAGGC
ACGAGGAGCCGAAGATTATCAACGATGATTACGAACAGGGTACGTACATCTATTTTGATTATGAAAAGTG
GAGTCAGCGAAAGAAGGAGGGATTCACCTTTGAATACAAGTACTTAGAGGACAAGGAGCTGAATTGACTC
GAGCACCACCACCACCACCACTGAGATCCGGCTGCTAACAAAGCCCGAAAGGAAGCTGAGTTGGCTGCTG
CCACCGCTGAGCAATAACTAGCATAACCCCTTGGGGCCTCTAAACGGGTCTTGAGGGGTTTTTTGCTGAA
AGGAGGAACTATATCCGGAT
